Addgene plasmid #90719: KIF20A D6.2 gRNA
Purpose: 3rd generation lentiviral gRNA plasmid targeting human KIF20A
Depositing lab: Iain Cheeseman. Depositing organization: Whitehead Institute for Biomedical Research. Publication: Large-Scale Analysis of CRISPR/Cas9 Cell-Cycle Knockouts Reveals the Diversity of p53-Dependent Responses to Cell-Cycle Defects. McKinley KL, Cheeseman IM. Dev Cell. 2017 Feb 27;40(4):405-420.e2. doi: 10.1016/j.devcel.2017.01.012. Epub 2017 Feb 16. PubMed 28216383.
Backbone
  Vector backbone: pLenti-sgRNA
  Backbone manufacturer: Eric Lander & David Sabatini labs (Addgene plasmid #71409)
  Backbone size w/o insert (bp): 9151
  Vector type: Lentiviral, CRISPR
  Selectable markers: Puromycin
Growth in bacteria
  Bacterial resistance: Ampicillin, 100 μg/mL
  Growth temperature: 37°C
  Growth strain: NEB Stable
  Copy number: Unknown
Gene/Insert
  Gene/Insert name: KIF20A (Guide Designation D6.2) (alt name: pKMKO series)
  gRNA/shRNA sequence: CACCGCAAGCCCGCTGGCGGAGAA
  Species: H. sapiens (human)
  Promoter: U6
  Cloning method: Restriction Enzyme; 5′ cloning site BsmBI (destroyed during cloning); 3′ cloning site BsmBI (destroyed during cloning)
  Sequencing primers: 5′ hU6-F (5'-GAGGGCCTATTTCCCATGATT-3'); 3′ EF1a-R (5'-CACGGCGACTACTGCACTTA-3')
Terms and licenses: Academic/Nonprofit Terms; Industry Terms: Not Available to Industry
Depositor comments: Please note that gRNA target sequence listed is not strictly the 20nt spacer sequence, but also contains the 5' BsmBI overhang. For more information about knockout human cell lines generated using this plasmid, please see http://cellcycleknockouts.wi.mit.edu/ .
How to cite: KIF20A D6.2 gRNA was a gift from Iain Cheeseman (Addgene plasmid # 90719 ; http://n2t.net/addgene:90719 ; RRID:Addgene_90719)
