[The description below was written by a language model from this plasmid's Addgene catalogue record and pLannotate feature annotations shown in this document.]
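Description:
KIF20A D6.2 gRNA is a third-generation lentiviral CRISPR guide plasmid built on the pLenti-sgRNA backbone, carrying a single guide RNA directed against human KIF20A. It is propagated in E. coli through a high-copy ColE1/pUC-type origin with ampicillin selection (AmpR), and it also contains an f1 origin and remnants of lac/lacZα cloning-vector sequence. The guide oligonucleotide was inserted between two BsmBI sites that were destroyed during cloning. The depositor notes that the listed guide sequence includes the 5′ BsmBI overhang rather than being only the 20-nt spacer. The catalogue gives a backbone size of 9,151 bp without insert, whereas the sequenced record is 7,301 nt; the record does not explain this difference.

The viral portion runs from an RSV promoter fused to a truncated HIV-1 5′ LTR, which makes genomic RNA production Tat-independent, to a self-inactivating ΔU3 3′ LTR followed by an SV40 poly(A) signal. Between the LTRs lie the Ψ packaging signal with a gag fragment, the RRE for Rev-dependent nuclear export, and a cPPT/CTS. Two expression units are delivered. A human U6 RNA polymerase III promoter drives the KIF20A spacer joined to the Streptococcus pyogenes Cas9 guide scaffold (annotated as a tracrRNA fragment). An EF-1α core promoter drives puromycin N-acetyltransferase, followed by a WPRE to enhance expression, allowing puromycin selection of transduced cells. No Cas9 coding sequence is annotated, so the nuclease must be supplied separately. The plasmid belongs to a guide series used in a large-scale CRISPR/Cas9 knockout analysis of cell-cycle genes in human cell lines.
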