Features (pLannotate 1.2.2; 27 found; start..end, strand, type, name):
      1..93      +  CDS            lacI (fragment): lac repressor; lacI; The lac repressor binds to the lac operator to inhibit transcription in E. coli. This inhibition can be relieved by adding lactose or isopropyl-β-D-thiogalactopyranoside (IPTG).
    106..127     +  protein_bind   CAP binding site: CAP binding activates transcription in the presence of cAMP. E. coli catabolite activator protein
    142..172     +  promoter       lac promoter: promoter for the E. coli lac operon
    180..196     +  protein_bind   lac operator: The lac repressor binds to the lac operator to inhibit transcription in E. coli. This inhibition can be relieved by adding lactose or isopropyl-β-D-thiogalactopyranoside (IPTG). lac repressor encoded by lacI
    241..259     +  promoter       T3 promoter: promoter for bacteriophage T3 RNA polymerase
    287..513     +  promoter       RSV promoter: Rous sarcoma virus enhancer/promoter
    514..694     +  LTR            5' LTR (truncated): truncated 5' long terminal repeat (LTR) from HIV-1
    741..866     +  misc_feature   HIV-1 Ψ: packaging signal of human immunodeficiency virus type 1
    850..1213    +  CDS            HIV-1 gag (fragment): gag protein from human immunodeficiency virus 1; gag
   1359..1592    +  misc_feature   RRE: The Rev response element (RRE) of HIV-1 allows for Rev-dependent mRNA export from the nucleus to the cytoplasm.
   1969..1995    +  CDS            Rev (fragment): human immunodeficiency virus 1 (HIV-1) Rev protein; rev; enhances nuclear export of unspliced and incompletely spliced viral mRNAs
   1999..2239    +  promoter       U6 promoter: RNA polymerase III promoter for human U6 snRNA
   2286..2353    +  misc_RNA       tracrRNA (fragment): trans-activating CRISPR RNA for the Streptococcus pyogenes CRISPR/Cas9 system
   2402..2519    +  misc_feature   cPPT/CTS: central polypurine tract and central termination sequence of HIV-1
   2588..2799    +  promoter       EF-1α core promoter: core promoter for human elongation factor EF-1α
   2825..3424    +  CDS            PuroR (fragment): puromycin N-acetyltransferase; pac from Streptomyces; confers resistance to puromycin
   3440..4028    +  misc_feature   WPRE: woodchuck hepatitis virus posttranscriptional regulatory element
   4079..4098    +  misc_feature   cPPT/CTS (fragment): central polypurine tract and central termination sequence of HIV-1
   4100..4333    +  LTR            3' LTR (ΔU3): self-inactivating 3' long terminal repeat (LTR) from HIV-1
   4411..4532    +  polyA_signal   SV40 poly(A) signal: SV40 polyadenylation signal
   4572..4707    +  rep_origin     SV40 ori: SV40 origin of replication
   4728..4746    -  promoter       T7 promoter: promoter for bacteriophage T7 RNA polymerase
   4754..4909    +  CDS            lacZα (fragment): LacZα fragment of β-galactosidase; lacZ fragment
   4914..5342    +  rep_origin     f1 ori (sequence partly withheld): f1 bacteriophage origin of replication; arrow indicates direction of (+) strand synthesis
   5395..5499    +  promoter       AmpR promoter: bla
   5500..6360    +  CDS            AmpR: β-lactamase; bla; confers resistance to ampicillin, carbenicillin, and related antibiotics
   6531..7119    +  rep_origin     ori: high-copy-number ColE1/pMB1/pBR322/pUC origin of replication
>Addgene plasmid #90719 | KIF20A D6.2 gRNA | addgene full sequence | sequence record 183283 | Addgene NGS Result
GCGCCCAATACGCAAACCGCCTCTCCCCGCGCGTTGGCCGATTCATTAATGCAGCTGGCACGACAGGTTT
CCCGACTGGAAAGCGGGCAGTGAGCGCAACGCAATTAATGTGAGTTAGCTCACTCATTAGGCACCCCAGG
CTTTACACTTTATGCTTCCGGCTCGTATGTTGTGTGGAATTGTGAGCGGATAACAATTTCACACAGGAAA
CAGCTATGACCATGATTACGCCAAGCGCGCAATTAACCCTCACTAAAGGGAACAAAAGCTGGAGCTGCAA
GCTTAATGTAGTCTTATGCAATACTCTTGTAGTCTTGCAACATGGTAACGATGAGTTAGCAACATGCCTT
ACAAGGAGAGAAAAAGCACCGTGCATGCCGATTGGTGGAAGTAAGGTGGTACGATCGTGCCTTATTAGGA
AGGCAACAGACGGGTCTGACATGGATTGGACGAACCACTGAATTGCCGCATTGCAGAGATATTGTATTTA
AGTGCCTAGCTCGATACATAAACGGGTCTCTCTGGTTAGACCAGATCTGAGCCTGGGAGCTCTCTGGCTA
ACTAGGGAACCCACTGCTTAAGCCTCAATAAAGCTTGCCTTGAGTGCTTCAAGTAGTGTGTGCCCGTCTG
TTGTGTGACTCTGGTAACTAGAGATCCCTCAGACCCTTTTAGTCAGTGTGGAAAATCTCTAGCAGTGGCG
CCCGAACAGGGACTTGAAAGCGAAAGGGAAACCAGAGGAGCTCTCTCGACGCAGGACTCGGCTTGCTGAA
GCGCGCACGGCAAGAGGCGAGGGGCGGCGACTGGTGAGTACGCCAAAAATTTTGACTAGCGGAGGCTAGA
AGGAGAGAGATGGGTGCGAGAGCGTCAGTATTAAGCGGGGGAGAATTAGATCGCGATGGGAAAAAATTCG
GTTAAGGCCAGGGGGAAAGAAAAAATATAAATTAAAACATATAGTATGGGCAAGCAGGGAGCTAGAACGA
TTCGCAGTTAATCCTGGCCTGTTAGAAACATCAGAAGGCTGTAGACAAATACTGGGACAGCTACAACCAT
CCCTTCAGACAGGATCAGAAGAACTTAGATCATTATATAATACAGTAGCAACCCTCTATTGTGTGCATCA
AAGGATAGAGATAAAAGACACCAAGGAAGCTTTAGACAAGATAGAGGAAGAGCAAAACAAAAGTAAGACC
ACCGCACAGCAAGCGGCCGCTGATCTTCAGACCTGGAGGAGGAGATATGAGGGACAATTGGAGAAGTGAA
TTATATAAATATAAAGTAGTAAAAATTGAACCATTAGGAGTAGCACCCACCAAGGCAAAGAGAAGAGTGG
TGCAGAGAGAAAAAAGAGCAGTGGGAATAGGAGCTTTGTTCCTTGGGTTCTTGGGAGCAGCAGGAAGCAC
TATGGGCGCAGCGTCAATGACGCTGACGGTACAGGCCAGACAATTATTGTCTGGTATAGTGCAGCAGCAG
AACAATTTGCTGAGGGCTATTGAGGCGCAACAGCATCTGTTGCAACTCACAGTCTGGGGCATCAAGCAGC
TCCAGGCAAGAATCCTGGCTGTGGAAAGATACCTAAAGGATCAACAGCTCCTGGGGATTTGGGGTTGCTC
TGGAAAACTCATTTGCACCACTGCTGTGCCTTGGAATGCTAGTTGGAGTAATAAATCTCTGGAACAGATT
TGGAATCACACGACCTGGATGGAGTGGGACAGAGAAATTAACAATTACACAAGCTTAATACACTCCTTAA
TTGAAGAATCGCAAAACCAGCAAGAAAAGAATGAACAAGAATTATTGGAATTAGATAAATGGGCAAGTTT
GTGGAATTGGTTTAACATAACAAATTGGCTGTGGTATATAAAATTATTCATAATGATAGTAGGAGGCTTG
GTAGGTTTAAGAATAGTTTTTGCTGTACTTTCTATAGTGAATAGAGTTAGGCAGGGATATTCACCATTAT
CGTTTCAGACCCACCTCCCAACCCCGAGGGGACCCAGAGAGGGCCTATTTCCCATGATTCCTTCATATTT
GCATATACGATACAAGGCTGTTAGAGAGATAATTAGAATTAATTTGACTGTAAACACAAAGATATTAGTA
CAAAATACGTGACGTAGAAAGTAATAATTTCTTGGGTAGTTTGCAGTTTTAAAATTATGTTTTAAAATGG
ACTATCATATGCTTACCGTAACTTGAAAGTATTTCGATTTCTTGGCTTTATATATCTTGTGGAAAGGACG
AAACACCGCAAGCCCGCTGGCGGAGAAGTTTAAGAGCTATGCTGGAAACAGCATAGCAAGTTTAAATAAG
GCTAGTCCGTTATCAACTTGAAAAAGTGGCACCGAGTCGGTGCTTTTTTTGAATTCTAGATCTTGAGACA
AATGGCAGTATTCATCCACAATTTTAAAAGAAAAGGGGGGATTGGGGGGTACAGTGCAGGGGAAAGAATA
GTAGACATAATAGCAACAGACATACAAACTAAAGAATTACAAAAACAAATTACAAAAATTCAAAATTTTC
GGGTTTATTACAGGGACAGCAGAGATCCACTTTGGCGCCGGCTCGAGTGGCTCCGGTGCCCGTCAGTGGG
CAGAGCGCACATCGCCCACAGTCCCCGAGAAGTTGGGGGGAGGGGTCGGCAATTGAACCGGTGCCTAGAG
AAGGTGGCGCGGGGTAAACTGGGAAAGTGATGTCGTGTACTGGCTCCGCCTTTTTCCCGAGGGTGGGGGA
GAACCGTATATAAGTGCAGTAGTCGCCGTGAACGTTCTTTTTCGCAACGGGTTTGCCGCCAGAACACAGG
TGTCGTGACGCGGGATCCGCCACCATGACCGAGTACAAGCCCACGGTGCGCCTCGCCACCCGCGACGACG
TCCCCAGGGCCGTACGCACCCTCGCCGCCGCGTTCGCCGACTACCCCGCCACGCGCCACACCGTCGATCC
GGACCGCCACATCGAGCGGGTCACCGAGCTGCAAGAACTCTTCCTCACGCGCGTCGGGCTCGACATCGGC
AAGGTGTGGGTCGCGGACGACGGCGCCGCGGTGGCGGTCTGGACCACGCCGGAGAGCGTCGAAGCGGGGG
CGGTGTTCGCCGAGATCGGCCCGCGCATGGCCGAGTTGAGCGGTTCCCGGCTGGCCGCGCAGCAACAGAT
GGAAGGCCTCCTGGCGCCGCACCGGCCCAAGGAGCCCGCGTGGTTCCTGGCCACCGTCGGAGTCTCGCCC
GACCACCAGGGCAAGGGTCTGGGCAGCGCCGTCGTGCTCCCCGGAGTGGAGGCGGCCGAGCGCGCCGGGG
TGCCCGCCTTCCTGGAGACCTCCGCGCCCCGCAACCTCCCCTTCTACGAGCGGCTCGGCTTCACCGTCAC
CGCCGACGTCGAGGTGCCCGAAGGACCGCGCACCTGGTGCATGACCCGCAAGCCCGGTGCCTGAACGCGT
TAAGTCGACAATCAACCTCTGGATTACAAAATTTGTGAAAGATTGACTGGTATTCTTAACTATGTTGCTC
CTTTTACGCTATGTGGATACGCTGCTTTAATGCCTTTGTATCATGCTATTGCTTCCCGTATGGCTTTCAT
TTTCTCCTCCTTGTATAAATCCTGGTTGCTGTCTCTTTATGAGGAGTTGTGGCCCGTTGTCAGGCAACGT
GGCGTGGTGTGCACTGTGTTTGCTGACGCAACCCCCACTGGTTGGGGCATTGCCACCACCTGTCAGCTCC
TTTCCGGGACTTTCGCTTTCCCCCTCCCTATTGCCACGGCGGAACTCATCGCCGCCTGCCTTGCCCGCTG
CTGGACAGGGGCTCGGCTGTTGGGCACTGACAATTCCGTGGTGTTGTCGGGGAAATCATCGTCCTTTCCT
TGGCTGCTCGCCTGTGTTGCCACCTGGATTCTGCGCGGGACGTCCTTCTGCTACGTCCCTTCGGCCCTCA
ATCCAGCGGACCTTCCTTCCCGCGGCCTGCTGCCGGCTCTGCGGCCTCTTCCGCGTCTTCGCCTTCGCCC
TCAGACGAGTCGGATCTCCCTTTGGGCCGCCTCCCCGCGTCGACTTTAAGACCAATGACTTACAAGGCAG
CTGTAGATCTTAGCCACTTTTTAAAAGAAAAGGGGGGACTGGAAGGGCTAATTCACTCCCAACGAAGACA
AGATCTGCTTTTTGCTTGTACTGGGTCTCTCTGGTTAGACCAGATCTGAGCCTGGGAGCTCTCTGGCTAA
CTAGGGAACCCACTGCTTAAGCCTCAATAAAGCTTGCCTTGAGTGCTTCAAGTAGTGTGTGCCCGTCTGT
TGTGTGACTCTGGTAACTAGAGATCCCTCAGACCCTTTTAGTCAGTGTGGAAAATCTCTAGCAGTACGTA
TAGTAGTTCATGTCATCTTATTATTCAGTATTTATAACTTGCAAAGAAATGAATATCAGAGAGTGAGAGG
AACTTGTTTATTGCAGCTTATAATGGTTACAAATAAAGCAATAGCATCACAAATTTCACAAATAAAGCAT
TTTTTTCACTGCATTCTAGTTGTGGTTTGTCCAAACTCATCAATGTATCTTATCATGTCTGGCTCTAGCT
ATCCCGCCCCTAACTCCGCCCATCCCGCCCCTAACTCCGCCCAGTTCCGCCCATTCTCCGCCCCATGGCT
GACTAATTTTTTTTATTTATGCAGAGGCCGAGGCCGCCTCGGCCTCTGAGCTATTCCAGAAGTAGTGAGG
AGGCTTTTTTGGAGGCCTAGGGACGTACCCAATTCGCCCTATAGTGAGTCGTATTACGCGCGCTCACTGG
CCGTCGTTTTACAACGTCGTGACTGGGAAAACCCTGGCGTTACCCAACTTAATCGCCTTGCAGCACATCC
CCCTTTCGCCAGCTGGCGTAATAGCGAAGAGGCCCGCACCGATCGCCCTTCCCAACAGTTGCGCAGCCTG
AATGGCGAATGGG
[124 nt withheld, positions 4914-5037]
C
[91 nt withheld, positions 5039-5129]
A
[49 nt withheld, positions 5131-5179]
CCTTTGACGTTGGAGTCCACGTTCTTT
[37 nt withheld, positions 5207-5243]
ACCCTATCTCGGTCTATTCTTTTGATTTATAAGGGATTTTGCCGATTTCGGCCTATTGGTTAAAAAATGA
GCTGATTTAACAAAAATTTAACGCGAATTTTAACAAAATATTAACGCTTACAATTTAGGTGGCACTTTTC
GGGGAAATGTGCGCGGAACCCCTATTTGTTTATTTTTCTAAATACATTCAAATATGTATCCGCTCATGAG
ACAATAACCCTGATAAATGCTTCAATAATATTGAAAAAGGAAGAGTATGAGTATTCAACATTTCCGTGTC
GCCCTTATTCCCTTTTTTGCGGCATTTTGCCTTCCTGTTTTTGCTCACCCAGAAACGCTGGTGAAAGTAA
AAGATGCTGAAGATCAGTTGGGTGCACGAGTGGGTTACATCGAACTGGATCTCAACAGCGGTAAGATCCT
TGAGAGTTTTCGCCCCGAAGAACGTTTTCCAATGATGAGCACTTTTAAAGTTCTGCTATGTGGCGCGGTA
TTATCCCGTATTGACGCCGGGCAAGAGCAACTCGGTCGCCGCATACACTATTCTCAGAATGACTTGGTTG
AGTACTCACCAGTCACAGAAAAGCATCTTACGGATGGCATGACAGTAAGAGAATTATGCAGTGCTGCCAT
AACCATGAGTGATAACACTGCGGCCAACTTACTTCTGACAACGATCGGAGGACCGAAGGAGCTAACCGCT
TTTTTGCACAACATGGGGGATCATGTAACTCGCCTTGATCGTTGGGAACCGGAGCTGAATGAAGCCATAC
CAAACGACGAGCGTGACACCACGATGCCTGTAGCAATGGCAACAACGTTGCGCAAACTATTAACTGGCGA
ACTACTTACTCTAGCTTCCCGGCAACAATTAATAGACTGGATGGAGGCGGATAAAGTTGCAGGACCACTT
CTGCGCTCGGCCCTTCCGGCTGGCTGGTTTATTGCTGATAAATCTGGAGCCGGTGAGCGTGGGTCTCGCG
GTATCATTGCAGCACTGGGGCCAGATGGTAAGCCCTCCCGTATCGTAGTTATCTACACGACGGGGAGTCA
GGCAACTATGGATGAACGAAATAGACAGATCGCTGAGATAGGTGCCTCACTGATTAAGCATTGGTAACTG
TCAGACCAAGTTTACTCATATATACTTTAGATTGATTTAAAACTTCATTTTTAATTTAAAAGGATCTAGG
TGAAGATCCTTTTTGATAATCTCATGACCAAAATCCCTTAACGTGAGTTTTCGTTCCACTGAGCGTCAGA
CCCCGTAGAAAAGATCAAAGGATCTTCTTGAGATCCTTTTTTTCTGCGCGTAATCTGCTGCTTGCAAACA
AAAAAACCACCGCTACCAGCGGTGGTTTGTTTGCCGGATCAAGAGCTACCAACTCTTTTTCCGAAGGTAA
CTGGCTTCAGCAGAGCGCAGATACCAAATACTGTTCTTCTAGTGTAGCCGTAGTTAGGCCACCACTTCAA
GAACTCTGTAGCACCGCCTACATACCTCGCTCTGCTAATCCTGTTACCAGTGGCTGCTGCCAGTGGCGAT
AAGTCGTGTCTTACCGGGTTGGACTCAAGACGATAGTTACCGGATAAGGCGCAGCGGTCGGGCTGAACGG
GGGGTTCGTGCACACAGCCCAGCTTGGAGCGAACGACCTACACCGAACTGAGATACCTACAGCGTGAGCT
ATGAGAAAGCGCCACGCTTCCCGAAGGGAGAAAGGCGGACAGGTATCCGGTAAGCGGCAGGGTCGGAACA
GGAGAGCGCACGAGGGAGCTTCCAGGGGGAAACGCCTGGTATCTTTATAGTCCTGTCGGGTTTCGCCACC
TCTGACTTGAGCGTCGATTTTTGTGATGCTCGTCAGGGGGGCGGAGCCTATGGAAAAACGCCAGCAACGC
GGCCTTTTTACGGTTCCTGGCCTTTTGCTGGCCTTTTGCTCACATGTTCTTTCCTGCGTTATCCCCTGAT
TCTGTGGATAACCGTATTACCGCCTTTGAGTGAGCTGATACCGCTCGCCGCAGCCGAACGACCGAGCGCA
GCGAGTCAGTGAGCGAGGAAGCGGAAGA
